Addgene plasmid #77889: TRIM24 gRNA (BRDN0001147238)
Purpose: 3rd generation lentiviral gRNA plasmid targeting human TRIM24
Depositing lab: John Doench & David Root. Depositing organization: Broad Institute. Publication: Optimized sgRNA design to maximize activity and minimize off-target effects of CRISPR-Cas9. Doench JG, Fusi N, Sullender M, Hegde M, Vaimberg EW, Donovan KF, Smith I, Tothova Z, Wilen C, Orchard R, Virgin HW, Listgarten J, Root DE. Nat Biotechnol. 2016 Jan 18. doi: 10.1038/nbt.3437. PubMed 26780180.
Backbone
  Vector backbone: lentiGuide-Puro
  Backbone manufacturer: Zhang Lab (Addgene plasmid # 52963)
  Vector type: Mammalian Expression, Lentiviral, CRISPR
  Selectable markers: Puromycin
Growth in bacteria
  Bacterial resistance: Ampicillin, 100 μg/mL
  Growth temperature: 37°C
  Growth strain: DH5alpha
  Copy number: High Copy
Gene/Insert
  Gene/Insert name: TRIM24 (alt names: TRIM24; NM_003852.3)
  gRNA/shRNA sequence: CTGCTGCACTAGTAATCGTG
  Species: H. sapiens (human)
  Entrez Gene: TRIM24 (a.k.a. PTC6, RNF82, TF1A, TIF1, TIF1A, TIF1ALPHA, hTIF1)
  Promoter: hU6
  Cloning method: Unknown
  Sequencing primers: 5′ U6-F; 3′ pS2-R
Terms and licenses: Academic/Nonprofit Terms; Industry Terms: Not Available to Industry
Depositor comments: The gRNA was designed to target the following Genbank reference sequence(s): NM_003852.3,NM_015905.2. Note that this plasmid does NOT contain Cas9. It should be used in conjunction with lentiCas9-Blast (Addgene #52962) or otherwise with cell lines already expressing Cas9. Browse the full kinome gRNA library at http://www.addgene.org/pooled-library/broadgpp-human-kinome/ or visit http://www.broadinstitute.org/rnai/public/ for detailed protocols and information.
How to cite: TRIM24 gRNA (BRDN0001147238) was a gift from John Doench & David Root (Addgene plasmid # 77889 ; http://n2t.net/addgene:77889 ; RRID:Addgene_77889)
