[The description below was written by a language model from this plasmid's Addgene catalogue record and pLannotate feature annotations shown in this document.]
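Description:
TRIM24 gRNA (BRDN0001147238) is a third-generation lentiviral guide RNA plasmid built on the lentiGuide-Puro backbone and designed to target human TRIM24 (also known as TIF1α) for CRISPR-Cas9 editing in mammalian cells. It is maintained in E. coli through a high-copy ColE1/pUC-type origin with ampicillin selection from a β-lactamase gene. The backbone also carries an f1 origin, an SV40 origin and poly(A) signal, and remnants of lac and T7/T3 cloning-vector sequences.

The lentiviral transfer cassette begins with an RSV promoter fused to a truncated HIV-1 5' LTR, which makes genomic RNA production Tat-independent. This is followed by the Ψ packaging signal with a partial gag sequence, and the Rev response element for Rev-dependent nuclear export. Within the proviral region, a human U6 RNA polymerase III promoter drives the TRIM24-specific spacer joined to the Streptococcus pyogenes gRNA scaffold. A cPPT/CTS element, which aids nuclear import of the viral genome, lies just downstream. An EF-1α core promoter with its intron A then expresses puromycin N-acetyltransferase for selection of transduced cells. WPRE enhances transcript expression, and a self-inactivating ΔU3 3' LTR closes the cassette.

The plasmid does not encode Cas9, so it is intended for use with a separate Cas9 lentiviral vector or in cell lines that already express Cas9. The guide was designed against two TRIM24 reference transcripts, and the depositor comments link it to a human kinome gRNA collection based on optimized sgRNA design rules. It is typically used for TRIM24 knockout studies.
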