Features (pLannotate 1.2.2; 29 found; start..end, strand, type, name):
     14..80      +  CDS            small t antigen (fragment): SV40 (simian virus 40) small t antigen
    106..317     +  promoter       EF-1α core promoter: core promoter for human elongation factor EF-1α
    318..1256    +  intron         EF-1α intron A: intron upstream of the start codon of human EF-1α
   1278..1877    +  CDS            PuroR (fragment): puromycin N-acetyltransferase; pac from Streptomyces; confers resistance to puromycin
   1893..2481    +  misc_feature   WPRE: woodchuck hepatitis virus posttranscriptional regulatory element
   2532..2551    +  misc_feature   cPPT/CTS (fragment): central polypurine tract and central termination sequence of HIV-1
   2553..2786    +  LTR            3' LTR (ΔU3): self-inactivating 3' long terminal repeat (LTR) from HIV-1
   2864..2985    +  polyA_signal   SV40 poly(A) signal: SV40 polyadenylation signal
   3025..3160    +  rep_origin     SV40 ori: SV40 origin of replication
   3181..3199    -  promoter       T7 promoter: promoter for bacteriophage T7 RNA polymerase
   3207..3362    +  CDS            lacZα (fragment): LacZα fragment of β-galactosidase; lacZ fragment
   3367..3795    +  rep_origin     f1 ori (sequence partly withheld): f1 bacteriophage origin of replication; arrow indicates direction of (+) strand synthesis
   3848..3952    +  promoter       AmpR promoter: bla
   3953..4813    +  CDS            AmpR: β-lactamase; bla; confers resistance to ampicillin, carbenicillin, and related antibiotics
   4984..5572    +  rep_origin     ori: high-copy-number ColE1/pMB1/pBR322/pUC origin of replication
   5755..5847    +  CDS            lacI (fragment): lac repressor; lacI; The lac repressor binds to the lac operator to inhibit transcription in E. coli. This inhibition can be relieved by adding lactose or isopropyl-β-D-thiogalactopyranoside (IPTG).
   5860..5881    +  protein_bind   CAP binding site: CAP binding activates transcription in the presence of cAMP. E. coli catabolite activator protein
   5896..5926    +  promoter       lac promoter: promoter for the E. coli lac operon
   5934..5950    +  protein_bind   lac operator: The lac repressor binds to the lac operator to inhibit transcription in E. coli. This inhibition can be relieved by adding lactose or isopropyl-β-D-thiogalactopyranoside (IPTG). lac repressor encoded by lacI
   5995..6013    +  promoter       T3 promoter: promoter for bacteriophage T3 RNA polymerase
   6041..6267    +  promoter       RSV promoter: Rous sarcoma virus enhancer/promoter
   6268..6448    +  LTR            5' LTR (truncated): truncated 5' long terminal repeat (LTR) from HIV-1
   6495..6620    +  misc_feature   HIV-1 Ψ: packaging signal of human immunodeficiency virus type 1
   6604..6967    +  CDS            HIV-1 gag (fragment): gag protein from human immunodeficiency virus 1; gag
   7113..7346    +  misc_feature   RRE: The Rev response element (RRE) of HIV-1 allows for Rev-dependent mRNA export from the nucleus to the cytoplasm.
   7723..7749    +  CDS            Rev (fragment): human immunodeficiency virus 1 (HIV-1) Rev protein; rev; enhances nuclear export of unspliced and incompletely spliced viral mRNAs
   7753..7993    +  promoter       U6 promoter: RNA polymerase III promoter for human U6 snRNA
   8023..8098    +  misc_RNA       gRNA scaffold: guide RNA scaffold for the Streptococcus pyogenes CRISPR/Cas9 system
   8154..8271    +  misc_feature   cPPT/CTS: central polypurine tract and central termination sequence of HIV-1
>Addgene plasmid #77889 | TRIM24 gRNA (BRDN0001147238) | addgene full sequence | sequence record 188594 | Addgene Assembled Sequence
CCCGGGTGCAAAGATGGATAAAGTTTTAAACAGAGAGGAATCTTTGCAGCTAATGGACCTTCTAGGTCTT
GAAAGGAGTGGGAATTGGCTCCGGTGCCCGTCAGTGGGCAGAGCGCACATCGCCCACAGTCCCCGAGAAG
TTGGGGGGAGGGGTCGGCAATTGATCCGGTGCCTAGAGAAGGTGGCGCGGGGTAAACTGGGAAAGTGATG
TCGTGTACTGGCTCCGCCTTTTTCCCGAGGGTGGGGGAGAACCGTATATAAGTGCAGTAGTCGCCGTGAA
CGTTCTTTTTCGCAACGGGTTTGCCGCCAGAACACAGGTAAGTGCCGTGTGTGGTTCCCGCGGGCCTGGC
CTCTTTACGGGTTATGGCCCTTGCGTGCCTTGAATTACTTCCACCTGGCTGCAGTACGTGATTCTTGATC
CCGAGCTTCGGGTTGGAAGTGGGTGGGAGAGTTCGAGGCCTTGCGCTTAAGGAGCCCCTTCGCCTCGTGC
TTGAGTTGAGGCCTGGCCTGGGCGCTGGGGCCGCCGCGTGCGAATCTGGTGGCACCTTCGCGCCTGTCTC
GCTGCTTTCGATAAGTCTCTAGCCATTTAAAATTTTTGATGACCTGCTGCGACGCTTTTTTTCTGGCAAG
ATAGTCTTGTAAATGCGGGCCAAGATCTGCACACTGGTATTTCGGTTTTTGGGGCCGCGGGCGGCGACGG
GGCCCGTGCGTCCCAGCGCACATGTTCGGCGAGGCGGGGCCTGCGAGCGCGGCCACCGAGAATCGGACGG
GGGTAGTCTCAAGCTGGCCGGCCTGCTCTGGTGCCTGGCCTCGCGCCGCCGTGTATCGCCCCGCCCTGGG
CGGCAAGGCTGGCCCGGTCGGCACCAGTTGCGTGAGCGGAAAGATGGCCGCTTCCCGGCCCTGCTGCAGG
GAGCTCAAAATGGAGGACGCGGCGCTCGGGAGAGCGGGCGGGTGAGTCACCCACACAAAGGAAAAGGGCC
TTTCCGTCCTCAGCCGTCGCTTCATGTGACTCCACGGAGTACCGGGCGCCGTCCAGGCACCTCGATTAGT
TCTCGAGCTTTTGGAGTACGTCGTCTTTAGGTTGGGGGGAGGGGTTTTATGCGATGGAGTTTCCCCACAC
TGAGTGGGTGGAGACTGAAGTTAGGCCAGCTTGGCACTTGATGTAATTCTCCTTGGAATTTGCCCTTTTT
GAGTTTGGATCTTGGTTCATTCTCAAGCCTCAGACAGTGGTTCAAAGTTTTTTTCTTCCATTTCAGGTGT
CGTGACGTACGGCCACCATGACCGAGTACAAGCCCACGGTGCGCCTCGCCACCCGCGACGACGTCCCCAG
GGCCGTACGCACCCTCGCCGCCGCGTTCGCCGACTACCCCGCCACGCGCCACACCGTCGATCCGGACCGC
CACATCGAGCGGGTCACCGAGCTGCAAGAACTCTTCCTCACGCGCGTCGGGCTCGACATCGGCAAGGTGT
GGGTCGCGGACGACGGCGCCGCCGTGGCGGTCTGGACCACGCCGGAGAGCGTCGAAGCGGGGGCGGTGTT
CGCCGAGATCGGCCCGCGCATGGCCGAGTTGAGCGGTTCCCGGCTGGCCGCGCAGCAACAGATGGAAGGC
CTCCTGGCGCCGCACCGGCCCAAGGAGCCCGCGTGGTTCCTGGCCACCGTCGGAGTCTCGCCCGACCACC
AGGGCAAGGGTCTGGGCAGCGCCGTCGTGCTCCCCGGAGTGGAGGCGGCCGAGCGCGCCGGGGTGCCCGC
CTTCCTGGAGACCTCCGCGCCCCGCAACCTCCCCTTCTACGAGCGGCTCGGCTTCACCGTCACCGCCGAC
GTCGAGGTGCCCGAAGGACCGCGCACCTGGTGCATGACCCGCAAGCCCGGTGCCTGAACGCGTTAAGTCG
ACAATCAACCTCTGGATTACAAAATTTGTGAAAGATTGACTGGTATTCTTAACTATGTTGCTCCTTTTAC
GCTATGTGGATACGCTGCTTTAATGCCTTTGTATCATGCTATTGCTTCCCGTATGGCTTTCATTTTCTCC
TCCTTGTATAAATCCTGGTTGCTGTCTCTTTATGAGGAGTTGTGGCCCGTTGTCAGGCAACGTGGCGTGG
TGTGCACTGTGTTTGCTGACGCAACCCCCACTGGTTGGGGCATTGCCACCACCTGTCAGCTCCTTTCCGG
GACTTTCGCTTTCCCCCTCCCTATTGCCACGGCGGAACTCATCGCCGCCTGCCTTGCCCGCTGCTGGACA
GGGGCTCGGCTGTTGGGCACTGACAATTCCGTGGTGTTGTCGGGGAAATCATCGTCCTTTCCTTGGCTGC
TCGCCTGTGTTGCCACCTGGATTCTGCGCGGGACGTCCTTCTGCTACGTCCCTTCGGCCCTCAATCCAGC
GGACCTTCCTTCCCGCGGCCTGCTGCCGGCTCTGCGGCCTCTTCCGCGTCTTCGCCTTCGCCCTCAGACG
AGTCGGATCTCCCTTTGGGCCGCCTCCCCGCGTCGACTTTAAGACCAATGACTTACAAGGCAGCTGTAGA
TCTTAGCCACTTTTTAAAAGAAAAGGGGGGACTGGAAGGGCTAATTCACTCCCAACGAAGACAAGATCTG
CTTTTTGCTTGTACTGGGTCTCTCTGGTTAGACCAGATCTGAGCCTGGGAGCTCTCTGGCTAACTAGGGA
ACCCACTGCTTAAGCCTCAATAAAGCTTGCCTTGAGTGCTTCAAGTAGTGTGTGCCCGTCTGTTGTGTGA
CTCTGGTAACTAGAGATCCCTCAGACCCTTTTAGTCAGTGTGGAAAATCTCTAGCAGTACGTATAGTAGT
TCATGTCATCTTATTATTCAGTATTTATAACTTGCAAAGAAATGAATATCAGAGAGTGAGAGGAACTTGT
TTATTGCAGCTTATAATGGTTACAAATAAAGCAATAGCATCACAAATTTCACAAATAAAGCATTTTTTTC
ACTGCATTCTAGTTGTGGTTTGTCCAAACTCATCAATGTATCTTATCATGTCTGGCTCTAGCTATCCCGC
CCCTAACTCCGCCCATCCCGCCCCTAACTCCGCCCAGTTCCGCCCATTCTCCGCCCCATGGCTGACTAAT
TTTTTTTATTTATGCAGAGGCCGAGGCCGCCTCGGCCTCTGAGCTATTCCAGAAGTAGTGAGGAGGCTTT
TTTGGAGGCCTAGGGACGTACCCAATTCGCCCTATAGTGAGTCGTATTACGCGCGCTCACTGGCCGTCGT
TTTACAACGTCGTGACTGGGAAAACCCTGGCGTTACCCAACTTAATCGCCTTGCAGCACATCCCCCTTTC
GCCAGCTGGCGTAATAGCGAAGAGGCCCGCACCGATCGCCCTTCCCAACAGTTGCGCAGCCTGAATGGCG
AATGGG
[124 nt withheld, positions 3367-3490]
C
[91 nt withheld, positions 3492-3582]
A
[49 nt withheld, positions 3584-3632]
CCTTTGACGTTGGAGTCCACGTTCTTT
[37 nt withheld, positions 3660-3696]
ACCCTATCTCGGTCTATTCTTTTGATTTATAAGGGATTTTGCCGATTTCGGCCTATTGGTTAAAAAATGA
GCTGATTTAACAAAAATTTAACGCGAATTTTAACAAAATATTAACGCTTACAATTTAGGTGGCACTTTTC
GGGGAAATGTGCGCGGAACCCCTATTTGTTTATTTTTCTAAATACATTCAAATATGTATCCGCTCATGAG
ACAATAACCCTGATAAATGCTTCAATAATATTGAAAAAGGAAGAGTATGAGTATTCAACATTTCCGTGTC
GCCCTTATTCCCTTTTTTGCGGCATTTTGCCTTCCTGTTTTTGCTCACCCAGAAACGCTGGTGAAAGTAA
AAGATGCTGAAGATCAGTTGGGTGCACGAGTGGGTTACATCGAACTGGATCTCAACAGCGGTAAGATCCT
TGAGAGTTTTCGCCCCGAAGAACGTTTTCCAATGATGAGCACTTTTAAAGTTCTGCTATGTGGCGCGGTA
TTATCCCGTATTGACGCCGGGCAAGAGCAACTCGGTCGCCGCATACACTATTCTCAGAATGACTTGGTTG
AGTACTCACCAGTCACAGAAAAGCATCTTACGGATGGCATGACAGTAAGAGAATTATGCAGTGCTGCCAT
AACCATGAGTGATAACACTGCGGCCAACTTACTTCTGACAACGATCGGAGGACCGAAGGAGCTAACCGCT
TTTTTGCACAACATGGGGGATCATGTAACTCGCCTTGATCGTTGGGAACCGGAGCTGAATGAAGCCATAC
CAAACGACGAGCGTGACACCACGATGCCTGTAGCAATGGCAACAACGTTGCGCAAACTATTAACTGGCGA
ACTACTTACTCTAGCTTCCCGGCAACAATTAATAGACTGGATGGAGGCGGATAAAGTTGCAGGACCACTT
CTGCGCTCGGCCCTTCCGGCTGGCTGGTTTATTGCTGATAAATCTGGAGCCGGTGAGCGTGGGTCTCGCG
GTATCATTGCAGCACTGGGGCCAGATGGTAAGCCCTCCCGTATCGTAGTTATCTACACGACGGGGAGTCA
GGCAACTATGGATGAACGAAATAGACAGATCGCTGAGATAGGTGCCTCACTGATTAAGCATTGGTAACTG
TCAGACCAAGTTTACTCATATATACTTTAGATTGATTTAAAACTTCATTTTTAATTTAAAAGGATCTAGG
TGAAGATCCTTTTTGATAATCTCATGACCAAAATCCCTTAACGTGAGTTTTCGTTCCACTGAGCGTCAGA
CCCCGTAGAAAAGATCAAAGGATCTTCTTGAGATCCTTTTTTTCTGCGCGTAATCTGCTGCTTGCAAACA
AAAAAACCACCGCTACCAGCGGTGGTTTGTTTGCCGGATCAAGAGCTACCAACTCTTTTTCCGAAGGTAA
CTGGCTTCAGCAGAGCGCAGATACCAAATACTGTTCTTCTAGTGTAGCCGTAGTTAGGCCACCACTTCAA
GAACTCTGTAGCACCGCCTACATACCTCGCTCTGCTAATCCTGTTACCAGTGGCTGCTGCCAGTGGCGAT
AAGTCGTGTCTTACCGGGTTGGACTCAAGACGATAGTTACCGGATAAGGCGCAGCGGTCGGGCTGAACGG
GGGGTTCGTGCACACAGCCCAGCTTGGAGCGAACGACCTACACCGAACTGAGATACCTACAGCGTGAGCT
ATGAGAAAGCGCCACGCTTCCCGAAGGGAGAAAGGCGGACAGGTATCCGGTAAGCGGCAGGGTCGGAACA
GGAGAGCGCACGAGGGAGCTTCCAGGGGGAAACGCCTGGTATCTTTATAGTCCTGTCGGGTTTCGCCACC
TCTGACTTGAGCGTCGATTTTTGTGATGCTCGTCAGGGGGGCGGAGCCTATGGAAAAACGCCAGCAACGC
GGCCTTTTTACGGTTCCTGGCCTTTTGCTGGCCTTTTGCTCACATGTTCTTTCCTGCGTTATCCCCTGAT
TCTGTGGATAACCGTATTACCGCCTTTGAGTGAGCTGATACCGCTCGCCGCAGCCGAACGACCGAGCGCA
GCGAGTCAGTGAGCGAGGAAGCGGAAGAGCGCCCAATACGCAAACCGCCTCTCCCCGCGCGTTGGCCGAT
TCATTAATGCAGCTGGCACGACAGGTTTCCCGACTGGAAAGCGGGCAGTGAGCGCAACGCAATTAATGTG
AGTTAGCTCACTCATTAGGCACCCCAGGCTTTACACTTTATGCTTCCGGCTCGTATGTTGTGTGGAATTG
TGAGCGGATAACAATTTCACACAGGAAACAGCTATGACCATGATTACGCCAAGCGCGCAATTAACCCTCA
CTAAAGGGAACAAAAGCTGGAGCTGCAAGCTTAATGTAGTCTTATGCAATACTCTTGTAGTCTTGCAACA
TGGTAACGATGAGTTAGCAACATGCCTTACAAGGAGAGAAAAAGCACCGTGCATGCCGATTGGTGGAAGT
AAGGTGGTACGATCGTGCCTTATTAGGAAGGCAACAGACGGGTCTGACATGGATTGGACGAACCACTGAA
TTGCCGCATTGCAGAGATATTGTATTTAAGTGCCTAGCTCGATACATAAACGGGTCTCTCTGGTTAGACC
AGATCTGAGCCTGGGAGCTCTCTGGCTAACTAGGGAACCCACTGCTTAAGCCTCAATAAAGCTTGCCTTG
AGTGCTTCAAGTAGTGTGTGCCCGTCTGTTGTGTGACTCTGGTAACTAGAGATCCCTCAGACCCTTTTAG
TCAGTGTGGAAAATCTCTAGCAGTGGCGCCCGAACAGGGACTTGAAAGCGAAAGGGAAACCAGAGGAGCT
CTCTCGACGCAGGACTCGGCTTGCTGAAGCGCGCACGGCAAGAGGCGAGGGGCGGCGACTGGTGAGTACG
CCAAAAATTTTGACTAGCGGAGGCTAGAAGGAGAGAGATGGGTGCGAGAGCGTCAGTATTAAGCGGGGGA
GAATTAGATCGCGATGGGAAAAAATTCGGTTAAGGCCAGGGGGAAAGAAAAAATATAAATTAAAACATAT
AGTATGGGCAAGCAGGGAGCTAGAACGATTCGCAGTTAATCCTGGCCTGTTAGAAACATCAGAAGGCTGT
AGACAAATACTGGGACAGCTACAACCATCCCTTCAGACAGGATCAGAAGAACTTAGATCATTATATAATA
CAGTAGCAACCCTCTATTGTGTGCATCAAAGGATAGAGATAAAAGACACCAAGGAAGCTTTAGACAAGAT
AGAGGAAGAGCAAAACAAAAGTAAGACCACCGCACAGCAAGCGGCCGCTGATCTTCAGACCTGGAGGAGG
AGATATGAGGGACAATTGGAGAAGTGAATTATATAAATATAAAGTAGTAAAAATTGAACCATTAGGAGTA
GCACCCACCAAGGCAAAGAGAAGAGTGGTGCAGAGAGAAAAAAGAGCAGTGGGAATAGGAGCTTTGTTCC
TTGGGTTCTTGGGAGCAGCAGGAAGCACTATGGGCGCAGCGTCAATGACGCTGACGGTACAGGCCAGACA
ATTATTGTCTGGTATAGTGCAGCAGCAGAACAATTTGCTGAGGGCTATTGAGGCGCAACAGCATCTGTTG
CAACTCACAGTCTGGGGCATCAAGCAGCTCCAGGCAAGAATCCTGGCTGTGGAAAGATACCTAAAGGATC
AACAGCTCCTGGGGATTTGGGGTTGCTCTGGAAAACTCATTTGCACCACTGCTGTGCCTTGGAATGCTAG
TTGGAGTAATAAATCTCTGGAACAGATTTGGAATCACACGACCTGGATGGAGTGGGACAGAGAAATTAAC
AATTACACAAGCTTAATACACTCCTTAATTGAAGAATCGCAAAACCAGCAAGAAAAGAATGAACAAGAAT
TATTGGAATTAGATAAATGGGCAAGTTTGTGGAATTGGTTTAACATAACAAATTGGCTGTGGTATATAAA
ATTATTCATAATGATAGTAGGAGGCTTGGTAGGTTTAAGAATAGTTTTTGCTGTACTTTCTATAGTGAAT
AGAGTTAGGCAGGGATATTCACCATTATCGTTTCAGACCCACCTCCCAACCCCGAGGGGACCCAGAGAGG
GCCTATTTCCCATGATTCCTTCATATTTGCATATACGATACAAGGCTGTTAGAGAGATAATTAGAATTAA
TTTGACTGTAAACACAAAGATATTAGTACAAAATACGTGACGTAGAAAGTAATAATTTCTTGGGTAGTTT
GCAGTTTTAAAATTATGTTTTAAAATGGACTATCATATGCTTACCGTAACTTGAAAGTATTTCGATTTCT
TGGCTTTATATATCTTGTGGAAAGGACGAAACACCGCTGCTGCACTAGTAATCGTGGTTTTAGAGCTAGA
AATAGCAAGTTAAAATAAGGCTAGTCCGTTATCAACTTGAAAAAGTGGCACCGAGTCGGTGCTTTTTTAA
GCTTGGCGTAACTAGATCTTGAGACAAATGGCAGTATTCATCCACAATTTTAAAAGAAAAGGGGGGATTG
GGGGGTACAGTGCAGGGGAAAGAATAGTAGACATAATAGCAACAGACATACAAACTAAAGAATTACAAAA
ACAAATTACAAAAATTCAAAATTTTCGGGTTTATTACAGGGACAGCAGAGATCCACTTTGGCGCCGGCTC
GAGGGGG
