>Addgene plasmid #77889 | TRIM24 gRNA (BRDN0001147238) | depositor partial sequence | sequence record 145349 | Target Sequence
CTGCTGCACTAGTAATCGTG
