>Addgene plasmid #77889 | TRIM24 gRNA (BRDN0001147238) | addgene partial sequence | sequence record 188593 | hU6-F
GTAGAAAGTAATAATTTCTTGGGTAGTTTGCAGTTTTAAAATTATGTTTTAAAATGGACTATCATATGCT
TACCGTAACTTGAAAGTATTTCGATTTCTTGGCTTTATATATCTTGTGGAAAGGACGAAACACCGCTGCT
GCACTAGTAATCGTGGTTTTAGAGCTAGAAATAGCAAGTTAAAATAAGGCTAGTCCGTTATCAACTTGAA
AAAGTGGCACCGAGTCGGTGCTTTTTTAAGCTTGGCGTAACTAGATCTTGAGACAAATGGCAGTATTCAT
CCACAATTTTAAAAGAAAAGGGGGGATTGGGGGGTACAGTGCAGGGGAAAGAATAGTAGACATAATAGCA
ACAGACATACAAACTAAAGAATTACAAAAACAAATTACAAAAATTCAAAATTTTCGGGTTTATTACAGGG
ACAGCAGAGATCCACTTTGGCGCCGGCTCGAGGGGGCCCGGGTGCAAAGATGGATAAAGTTTTAAACAGA
GAGGAATCTTTGCAGCTAATGGACCTTCTAGGTCTTGAAAGGAGTGGGAATTGGCTCCGGTGCCCGTCAG
TGGGCAGAGC
